>Addgene plasmid #136845 | pEBTetBl-CLIP-FOP | depositor full sequence | sequence record 264120 | Full Sequence
TTGTACAAAGTGGTGATGGCAGCTAGCGGCGCGCCCGGCCGCTCGAGTCTAGAGGGCCCGTTTAAACCCG
CTGATCAGCCTCGACTGTGCCTTCTAGTTGCCAGCCATCTGTTGTTTGCCCCTCCCCCGTGCCTTCCTTG
ACCCTGGAAGGTGCCACTCCCACTGTCCTTTCCTAATAAAATGAGGAAATTGCATCGCATTGTCTGAGTA
GGTGTCATTCTATTCTGGGGGGTGGGGTGGGGCAGGACAGCAAGGGGGAGGATTGGGAAGACAATAGCAG
GCTAGAGGATCGATCCCCGCCCCGGACGAACTAAACCTGACTACGACATCTCTGCCCCTTCTTCGCGGGG
CAGTGCATGTAATCCCTTCAGTTGGTTGGTACAACTTGCCAACTGGGCCCTGTTCCACATGTGACACGGG
GGGGGACCAAACACAAAGGGGTTCTCTGACTGTAGTTGACATCCTTATAAATGGATGTGCACATTTGCCA
ACACTGAGTGGCTTTCATCCTGGAGCAGACTTTGCAGTCTGTGGACTGCAACACAACATTGCCTTTATGT
GTAACTCTTGGCTGAAGCTCTTACACCAATGCTGGGGGACATGTACCTCCCAGGGGCCCAGGAAGACTAC
GGGAGGCTACACCAACGTCAATCAGAGGGGCCTGTGTAGCTACCGATAAGCGGACCCTCAAGAGGGCATT
AGCAATAGTGTTTATAAGGCCCCCTTGTTAACCCTAAACGGGTAGCATATGCTTCCCGGGTAGTAGTATA
TACTATCCAGACTAACCCTAATTCAATAGCATATGTTACCCAACGGGAAGCATATGCTATCGAATTAGGG
TTAGTAAAAGGGTCCTAAGGAACAGCGATATCTCCCACCCCATGAGCTGTCACGGTTTTATTTACATGGG
GTCAGGATTCCACGAGGGTAGTGAACCATTTTAGTCACAAGGGCAGTGGCTGAAGATCAAGGAGCGGGCA
GTGAACTCTCCTGAATCTTCGCCTGCTTCTTCATTCTCCTTCGTTTAGCTAATAGAATAACTGCTGAGTT
GTGAACAGTAAGGTGTATGTGAGGTGCTCGAAAACAAGGTTTCAGGTGACGCCCCCAGAATAAAATTTGG
ACGGGGGGTTCAGTGGTGGCATTGTGCTATGACACCAATATAACCCTCACAAACCCCTTGGGCAATAAAT
ACTAGTGTAGGAATGAAACATTCTGAATATCTTTAACAATAGAAATCCATGGGGTGGGGACAAGCCGTAA
AGACTGGATGTCCATCTCACACGAATTTATGGCTATGGGCAACACATAATCCTAGTGCAATATGATACTG
GGGTTATTAAGATGTGTCCCAGGCAGGGACCAAGACAGGTGAACCATGTTGTTACACTCTATTTGTAACA
AGGGGAAAGAGAGTGGACGCCGACAGCAGCGGACTCCACTGGTTGTCTCTAACACCCCCGAAAATTAAAC
GGGGCTCCACGCCAATGGGGCCCATAAACAAAGACAAGTGGCCACTCTTTTTTTTGAAATTGTGGAGTGG
GGGCACGCGTCAGCCCCCACACGCCGCCCTGCGGTTTTGGACTGTAAAATAAGGGTGTAATAACTTGGCT
GATTGTAACCCCGCTAACCACTGCGGTCAAACCACTTGCCCACAAAACCACTAATGGCACCCCGGGGAAT
ACCTGCATAAGTAGGTGGGCGGGCCAAGATAGGGGCGCGATTGCTGCGATCTGGAGGACAAATTACACAC
ACTTGCGCCTGAGCGCCAAGCACAGGGTTGTTGGTCCTCATATTCACGAGGTCGCTGAGAGCACGGTGGG
CTAATGTTGCCATGGGTAGCATATACTACCCAAATATCTGGATAGCATATGCTATCCTAATCTATATCTG
GGTAGCATAGGCTATCCTAATCTATATCTGGGTAGCATATGCTATCCTAATCTATATCTGGGTAGTATAT
GCTATCCTAATTTATATCTGGGTAGCATAGGCTATCCTAATCTATATCTGGGTAGCATATGCTATCCTAA
TCTATATCTGGGTAGTATATGCTATCCTAATCTGTATCCGGGTAGCATATGCTATCCTAATAGAGATTAG
GGTAGTATATGCTATCCTAATTTATATCTGGGTAGCATATACTACCCAAATATCTGGATAGCATATGCTA
TCCTAATCTATATCTGGGTAGCATATGCTATCCTAATCTATATCTGGGTAGCATAGGCTATCCTAATCTA
TATCTGGGTAGCATATGCTATCCTAATCTATATCTGGGTAGTATATGCTATCCTAATTTATATCTGGGTA
GCATAGGCTATCCTAATCTATATCTGGGTAGCATATGCTATCCTAATCTATATCTGGGTAGTATATGCTA
TCCTAATCTGTATCCGGGTAGCATATGCTATCCTCATGCATATACAGTCAGCATATGATACCCAGTAGTA
GAGTGGGAGTGCTATCCTTTGCATATGCCGCCACCTCCCAAGGGGGCGTGAATTTTCGCTGCTTGTCCTT
TTCCTGCTGGTTGCTCCCATTCTTAGGTGAATTTAAGGAGGCCAGGCTAAAGCCGTCGCATGTCTGATTG
CTCACCAGGTAAATGTCGCTAATGTTTTCCAACGCGAGAAGGTGTTGAGCGCGGAGCTGAGTGACGTGAC
AACATGGGTATGCCCAATTGCCCCATGTTGGGAGGACGAAAATGGTGACAAGACAGATGGCCAGAAATAC
ACCAACAGCACGCATGATGTCTACTGGGGATTTATTCTTTAGTGCGGGGGAATACACGGCTTTTAATACG
ATTGAGGGCGTCTCCTAACAAGTTACATCACTCCTGCCCTTCCTCACCCTCATCTCCATCACCTCCTTCA
TCTCCGTCATCTCCGTCATCACCCTCCGCGGCAGCCCCTTCCACCATAGGTGGAAACCAGGGAGGCAAAT
CTACTCCATCGTCAAAGCTGCACACAGTCACCCTGATATTGCAGGTAGGAGCGGGCTTTGTCATAACAAG
GTCCTTAATCGCATCCTTCAAAACCTCAGCAAATATATGAGTTTGTAAAAAGACCATGAAATAACAGACA
ATGGACTCCCTTAGCGGGCCAGGTTGTGGGCCGGGTCCAGGGGCCATTCCAAAGGGGAGACGACTCAATG
GTGTAAGACGACATTGTGGAATAGCAAGGGCAGTTCCTCGCCTTAGGTTGTAAAGGGAGGTCTTACTACC
TCCATATACGAACACACCGGCGACCCAAGTTCCTTCGTCGGTAGTCCTTTCTACGTGACTCCTAGCCAGG
AGAGCTCTTAAACCTTCTGCAATGTTCTCAAATTTCGGGTTGGAACCTCCTTGACCACGATGCTTTTCCA
AACCACCCTCCTTTTTTGCGCCCTGCCTCCATCACCCTGACCCCGGGGTCCAGTGCTTGGGCCTTCTCCT
GGGTCATCTGCGGGGCCCTGCTCTATCGCTCCCGGGGGCACGTCAGGCTCACCATCTGGGCCACCTTCTT
GGTGGTATTCAAAATAATCGGCTTCCCCTACAGGGTGGAAAAATGGCCTTCTACCTGGAGGGGGCCTGCG
CGGTGGAGACCCGGATGATGATGACTGACTACTGGGACTCCTGGGCCTCTTTTCTCCACGTCCACGACCT
CTCCCCCTGGCTCTTTCACGACTTCCCCCCCTGGCTCTTTCACGTCCTCTACCCCGGCGGCCTCCACTAC
CTCCTCGACCCCGGCCTCCACTACCTCCTCGACCCCGGCCTCCACTGCCTCCTCGACCCCGGCCTCCACC
TCCTGCTCCTGCCCCTCCTGCTCCTGCCCCTCCTCCTGCTCCTGCCCCTCCTGCCCCTCCTGCTCCTGCC
CCTCCTGCCCCTCCTGCTCCTGCCCCTCCTGCCCCTCCTGCTCCTGCCCCTCCTGCCCCTCCTCCTGCTC
CTGCCCCTCCTGCCCCTCCTCCTGCTCCTGCCCCTCCTGCCCCTCCTGCTCCTGCCCCTCCTGCCCCTCC
TGCTCCTGCCCCTCCTGCCCCTCCTGCTCCTGCCCCTCCTGCTCCTGCCCCTCCTGCTCCTGCCCCTCCT
GCTCCTGCCCCTCCTGCCCCTCCTGCCCCTCCTCCTGCTCCTGCCCCTCCTGCTCCTGCCCCTCCTGCCC
CTCCTGCCCCTCCTGCTCCTGCCCCTCCTCCTGCTCCTGCCCCTCCTGCCCCTCCTGCCCCTCCTCCTGC
TCCTGCCCCTCCTGCCCCTCCTCCTGCTCCTGCCCCTCCTCCTGCTCCTGCCCCTCCTGCCCCTCCTGCC
CCTCCTCCTGCTCCTGCCCCTCCTGCCCCTCCTCCTGCTCCTGCCCCTCCTCCTGCTCCTGCCCCTCCTG
CCCCTCCTGCCCCTCCTCCTGCTCCTGCCCCTCCTCCTGCTCCTGCCCCTCCTGCCCCTCCTGCCCCTCC
TGCCCCTCCTCCTGCTCCTGCCCCTCCTCCTGCTCCTGCCCCTCCTGCTCCTGCCCCTCCCGCTCCTGCT
CCTGCTCCTGTTCCACCGTGGGTCCCTTTGCAGCCAATGCAACTTGGACGTTTTTGGGGTCTCCGGACAC
CATCTCTATGTCTTGGCCCTGATCCTGAGCCGCCCGGGGCTCCTGGTCTTCCGCCTCCTCGTCCTCGTCC
TCTTCCCCGTCCTCGTCCATGGTTATCACCCCCTCTTCTTTGAGGTCCACTGCCGCCGGAGCCTTCTGGT
CCAGATGTGTCTCCCTTCTCTCCTAGGCCATTTCCAGGTCCTGTACCTGGCCCCTCGTCAGACATGATTC
ACACTAAAAGAGATCAATAGACATCTTTATTAGACGACGCTCAGTGAATACAGGGAGTGCAGACTCCTGC
CCCCTCCAACAGCCCCCCCACCCTCATCCCCTTCATGGTCGCTGTCAGACAGATCCAGGTCTGAAAATTC
CCCATCCTCCGAACCATCCTCGTCCTCATCACCAATTACTCGCAGCCCGGAAAACTCCCGCTGAACATCC
TCAAGATTTGCGTCCTGAGCCTCAAGCCAGGCCTCAAATTCCTCGTCCCCCTTTTTGCTGGACGGTAGGG
ATGGGGATTCTCGGGACCCCTCCTCTTCCTCTTCAAGGTCACCAGACAGAGATGCTACTGGGGCAACGGA
AGAAAAGCTGGGTGCGGCCTGTGAGGATCAGCTTATCGATGATAAGCTGTCAAACATGAGAATTCTTGAA
GACGAAAGGGCCTCGTGATACGCCTATTTTTATAGGTTAATGTCATGATAATAATGGTTTCTTAGACGTC
AGGTGGCACTTTTCGGGGAAATGTGCGCGGAACCCCTATTTGTTTATTTTTCTAAATACATTCAAATATG
TATCCGCTCATGAGACAATAACCCTGATAAATGCTTCAATAATATTGAAAAAGGAAGAGTATGAGTATTC
AACATTTCCGTGTCGCCCTTATTCCCTTTTTTGCGGCATTTTGCCTTCCTGTTTTTGCTCACCCAGAAAC
GCTGGTGAAAGTAAAAGATGCTGAAGATCAGTTGGGTGCACGAGTGGGTTACATCGAACTGGATCTCAAC
AGCGGTAAGATCCTTGAGAGTTTTCGCCCCGAAGAACGTTTTCCAATGATGAGCACTTTTAAAGTTCTGC
TATGTGGCGCGGTATTATCCCGTGTTGACGCCGGGCAAGAGCAACTCGGTCGCCGCATACACTATTCTCA
GAATGACTTGGTTGAGTACTCACCAGTCACAGAAAAGCATCTTACGGATGGCATGACAGTAAGAGAATTA
TGCAGTGCTGCCATAACCATGAGTGATAACACTGCGGCCAACTTACTTCTGACAACGATCGGAGGACCGA
AGGAGCTAACCGCTTTTTTGCACAACATGGGGGATCATGTAACTCGCCTTGATCGTTGGGAACCGGAGCT
GAATGAAGCCATACCAAACGACGAGCGTGACACCACGATGCCTGCAGCAATGGCAACAACGTTGCGCAAA
CTATTAACTGGCGAACTACTTACTCTAGCTTCCCGGCAACAATTAATAGACTGGATGGAGGCGGATAAAG
TTGCAGGACCACTTCTGCGCTCGGCCCTTCCGGCTGGCTGGTTTATTGCTGATAAATCTGGAGCCGGTGA
GCGTGGGTCTCGCGGTATCATTGCAGCACTGGGGCCAGATGGTAAGCCCTCCCGTATCGTAGTTATCTAC
ACGACGGGGAGTCAGGCAACTATGGATGAACGAAATAGACAGATCGCTGAGATAGGTGCCTCACTGATTA
AGCATTGGTAACTGTCAGACCAAGTTTACTCATATATACTTTAGATTGATTTAAAACTTCATTTTTAATT
TAAAAGGATCTAGGTGAAGATCCTTTTTGATAATCTCATGACCAAAATCCCTTAACGTGAGTTTTCGTTC
CACTGAGCGTCAGACCCCGTAGAAAAGATCAAAGGATCTTCTTGAGATCCTTTTTTTCTGCGCGTAATCT
GCTGCTTGCAAACAAAAAAACCACCGCTACCAGCGGTGGTTTGTTTGCCGGATCAAGAGCTACCAACTCT
TTTTCCGAAGGTAACTGGCTTCAGCAGAGCGCAGATACCAAATACTGTCCTTCTAGTGTAGCCGTAGTTA
GGCCACCACTTCAAGAACTCTGTAGCACCGCCTACATACCTCGCTCTGCTAATCCTGTTACCAGTGGCTG
CTGCCAGTGGCGATAAGTCGTGTCTTACCGGGTTGGACTCAAGACGATAGTTACCGGATAAGGCGCAGCG
GTCGGGCTGAACGGGGGGTTCGTGCACACAGCCCAGCTTGGAGCGAACGACCTACACCGAACTGAGATAC
CTACAGCGTGAGCTATGAGAAAGCGCCACGCTTCCCGAAGGGAGAAAGGCGGACAGGTATCCGGTAAGCG
GCAGGGTCGGAACAGGAGAGCGCACGAGGGAGCTTCCAGGGGGAAACGCCTGGTATCTTTATAGTCCTGT
CGGGTTTCGCCACCTCTGACTTGAGCGTCGATTTTTGTGATGCTCGTCAGGGGGGCGGAGCCTATGGAAA
AACGCCAGCAACGCGGCCTTTTTACGGTTCCTGGCCTTTTGCTGGCCTTGAAGCTGTCCCTGATGGTCGT
CATCTACCTGCCTGGACAGCATGGCCTGCAACGCGGGCATCCCGATGCCGCCGGAAGCGAGAAGAATCAT
AATGGGGAAGGCCATCCAGCCTCGCGTCGAACTAGATGATCCGGCTGTGGAATGTGTGTCAGTTAGGGTG
TGGAAAGTCCCCAGGCTCCCCAGCAGGCAGAAGTATGCAAAGCATGCATCTCAATTAGTCAGCAACCAGG
TGTGGAAAGTCCCCAGGCTCCCCAGCAGGCAGAAGTATGCAAAGCATGCATCTCAATTAGTCAGCAACCA
TAGTCCCGCCCCTAACTCCGCCCATCCCGCCCCTAACTCCGCCCAGTTCCGCCCATTCTCCGCCCCATGG
CTGACTAATTTTTTTTATTTATGCAGAGGCCGAGGCCGCCTCGGCCTCTGAGCTATTCCAGAAGTAGTGA
GGAGGCTTTTTTGGAGGGTGACCGCCACGACCGGTATGGCCAAGCCTTTGTCTCAAGAAGAATCCACCCT
CATTGAAAGAGCAACGGCTACAATCAACAGCATCCCCATCTCTGAAGACTACAGCGTCGCCAGCGCAGCT
CTCTCTAGCGACGGCCGCATCTTCACTGGTGTCAATGTATATCATTTTACTGGGGGACCTTGTGCAGAAC
TCGTGGTGCTGGGCACTGCTGCTGCTGCGGCAGCTGGCAACCTGACTTGTATCGTCGCGATCGGAAATGA
GAACAGGGGCATCTTGAGCCCCTGCGGACGGTGCCGACAGGTGCTTCTCGATCTGCATCCTGGGATCAAA
GCCATAGTGAAGGACAGTGATGGACAGCCGACGGCAGTTGGGATTCGTGAATTGCTGCCCTCTGGTTACG
GTCCGACGCGGCCCGACGGGTCCGAGGGGGGTCGACCTCGAAACTTGTTTATTGCAGCTTATAATGGTTA
CAAATAAAGCAATAGCATCACAAATTTCACAAATAAAGCATTTTTTTCACTGCATTCTAGTTGTGGTTTG
TCCAAACTCATCAATGTATCTTATCATGTCTGGATCTGATCCGAACCCCTTCCTCGACCAATTCTCATGT
TTGACAGCTTATCATCGCAGATCCGGGCAACGTTGTTGCCATTGCTCGACCAATTCTCATGTTTGACAGC
TTATCATCGCAGATCCGTATGGTGCACTCTCAGTACAATCTGCTCTGATGCCGCATAGTTAAGCCAGTAT
CTGCTCCCTGCTTGTGTGTTGGAGGTCGCTGAGTAGTGCGCGAGCAAAATTTAAGCTACAACAAGGCAAG
GCTTGACCGACAATTGCATGAAGAATCTGCTTAGGGTTAGGCGTTTTGCGCTGCTTCGCGATGTACGGGC
CAGATATACGCGTATCTGAGGGGACTAGGGTGTGTTTAGGCGAAAAGCGGGGCTTCGGTTGTACGCGGTT
AGGAGTCCCCTCAGGATATAGTAGTTTCGCTTTTGCATAGGGAGGGGGAAATGTAGTCTTATGCAATACT
CTTGTAGTCTTGCAACATGGTAACGATGAGTTAGCAACATGCCTTACAAGGAGAGAAAAAGCACCGTGCA
TGCCGATTGGTGGAAGTAAGGTGGTACGATCGTGCCTTATTAGGAAGGCAACAGACGGGTCTGACATGGA
TTGGACGAACCACTGAATTCCGCATTGCAGAGATATTGTATTTAAGTGCCTAGCTCGATACAATAAACGC
CATTTGACCATTCACCACATTGGTGTGCACCTCCAAGCTGGCCGGGGATCCTCTAGGGCCTCTGAGCTAT
TCCAGAAGTAGTGAAGAGGCTTTTTTGGAGGCCTAGGCTTTTGCAAAAAGCTCCGGATCGATCCTGAGAA
CTTCAGGGTGAGTTTGGGGACCCTTGATTGTTCTTTCTTTTTCGCTATTGTAAAATTCATGTTATATGGA
GGGGGCAAAGTTTTCAGGGTGTTGTTTAGAATGGGAAGATGTCCCTTGTATCACCATGGACCCTCATGAT
AATTTTGTTTCTTTCACTTTCTACTCTGTTGACAACCATTGTCTCCTCTTATTTTCTTTTCATTTTCTGT
AACTTTTTCGTTAAACTTTAGCTTGCATTTGTAACGAATTTTTAAATTCACTTTTGTTTATTTGTCAGAT
TGTAAGTACTTTCTCTAATCACTTTTTTTTCAAGGCAATCAGGGTATATTATATTGTACTTCAGCACAGT
TTTAGAGAACAATTGTTATAATTAAATGATAAGGTAGAATATTTCTGCATATAAATTCTGGCTGGCGTGG
AAATATTCTTATTGGTAGAAACAACTACATCCTGGTCATCATCCTGCCTTTCTCTTTATGGTTACAATGA
TATACACTGTTTGAGATGAGGATAAAATACTCTGAGTCCAAACCGGGCCCCTCTGCTAACCATGTTCATG
CCTTCTTCTTTTTCCTACAGCTCCTGGGCAACGTGCTGGTTATTGTGCTGTCTCATCATTTTGGCAAAGA
ATTGTAATACGACTCACTATAGGGCGAATTGATATGTCTAGATTAGATAAAAGTAAAGTGATTAACAGCG
CATTAGAGCTGCTTAATGAGGTCGGAATCGAAGGTTTAACAACCCGTAAACTCGCCCAGAAGCTAGGTGT
AGAGCAGCCTACATTGTATTGGCATGTAAAAAATAAGCGGGCTTTGCTCGACGCCTTAGCCATTGAGATG
TTAGATAGGCACCATACTCACTTTTGCCCTTTAGAAGGGGAAAGCTGGCAAGATTTTTTACGTAATAACG
CTAAAAGTTTTAGATGTGCTTTACTAAGTCATCGCGATGGAGCAAAAGTACATTTAGGTACACGGCCTAC
AGAAAAACAGTATGAAACTCTCGAAAATCAATTAGCCTTTTTATGCCAACAAGGTTTTTCACTAGAGAAT
GCATTATATGCACTCAGCGCTGTGGGGCATTTTACTTTAGGTTGCGTATTGGAAGATCAAGAGCATCAAG
TCGCTAAAGAAGAAAGGGAAACACCTACTACTGATAGTATGCCGCCATTATTACGACAAGCTATCGAATT
ATTTGATCACCAAGGTGCAGAGCCAGCCTTCTTATTCGGCCTTGAATTGATCATATGCGGATTAGAAAAA
CAACTTAAATGTGAAAGTGGGTCCGCGTACAGCGGATCCCGGGAATTCAGATCTTATTAAAGCAGAACTT
GTTTATTGCAGCTTATAATGGTTACAAATAAAGCAATAGCATCACAAATTTCACAAATAAAGCATTTTTT
TCACTGCATTCTAGTTGTGGTTTGTCCAAACTCATCAATGTATCTTATCATGTCTGGTCGAATCCATGGC
GCAGAACTGGTAGGTATGGAAGATCCGCGTTGACATTGATTATTGACTAGTTATTAATAGTAATCAATTA
CGGGGTCATTAGTTCATAGCCCATATATGGAGTTCCGCGTTACATAACTTACGGTAAATGGCCCGCCTGG
CTGACCGCCCAACGACCCCCGCCCATTGACGTCAATAATGACGTATGTTCCCATAGTAACGCCAATAGGG
ACTTTCCATTGACGTCAATGGGTGGAGTATTTACGGTAAACTGCCCACTTGGCAGTACATCAAGTGTATC
ATATGCCAAGTACGCCCCCTATTGACGTCAATGACGGTAAATGGCCCGCCTGGCATTATGCCCAGTACAT
GACCTTATGGGACTTTCCTACTTGGCAGTACATCTACGTATTAGTCATCGCTATTACCATGGTGATGCGG
TTTTGGCAGTACATCAATGGGCGTGGATAGCGGTTTGACTCACGGGGATTTCCAAGTCTCCACCCCATTG
ACGTCAATGGGAGTTTGTTTTGGCACCAAAATCAACGGGACTTTCCAAAATGTCGTAACAACTCCGCCCC
ATTGACGCAAATGGGCGGTAGGCGTGTACGGTGGGAGGTCTATATAAGCAGAGCTCTCCCTATCAGTGAT
AGAGATCTCCCTATCAGTGATAGAGATCGTCGACGAGCTCGTTTAGTGAACCGTCAGATCGCCTGGAGAC
GCCATCCACGCTGTTTTGACCTCCATAGAAGACACCGGGACCGATCCAGCCTCCGGACTCTAGCGTTTAA
ACTTAAGCTTACCACCATGGATTATAAAGACGATGATGACAAGCACCACCACCACCACCACGACAAGGAT
TGTGAAATGAAACGCACCACACTGGACAGCCCTTTGGGGAAGCTGGAGCTGTCTGGTTGTGAGCAGGGTC
TGCACGAAATAATTTTTCTGGGCAAGGGGACGTCTGCAGCTGATGCCGTGGAGGTCCCAGCCCCCGCTGC
GGTTCTCGGAGGTCCGGAGCCCCTGATACAGGCTACAGCCTGGCTGAATGCCTATTTCCACCAGCCCGAG
GCTATCGAAGAGTTCCCCGTGCCGGCTCTTCACCATCCCGTTTTCCAGCAAGAGTCGTTCACCAGACAGG
TGTTATGGAAGCTGCTGAAGGTTGTGAAATTCGGAGAAGTGATTTCTGAGTCACACTTAGCAGCCCTGGT
AGGCAACCCCGCAGCCACGGCAGCAGTGAATACGGCACTGGATGGCAATCCTGTCCCTATCCTGATCCCG
TGCCACAGAGTGGTCCAGGGGGATTCGGATGTGGGGCCGTACCTTGGTGGACTGGCCGTGAAGGAATGGC
TTCTGGCCCATGAAGGCCACCGGTTGGGGAAGCCAGGCTTGGGATTCGAACTGGAGGTGCTGTTCCAGGG
CCCCGGTACCGCCATCACAAGTTTGTACAAAAAAGCAGGCACCATGGCGGCGACGGCGGCCGCAGTGGTG
GCCGAGGAGGACACGGAGCTGCGGGACCTGCTGGTGCAGACGCTGGAGAACAGCGGGGTCCTGAACCGCA
TCAAGGCTGAACTCCGAGCAGCTGTGTTTTTAGCACTAGAGGAGCAAGAAAAAGTAGAGAACAAAACTCC
TTTAGTTAATGAGAGCCTGAGAAAGTTTTTAAATACCAAAGACGGTCGTTTAGTGGCTAGTCTTGTTGCA
GAATTTCTTCAGTTTTTTAACCTTGACTTTACTTTGGCTGTTTTTCAACCTGAAACTAGCACACTGCAAG
GTCTCGAAGGTCGAGAGAATTTAGCCCGAGATTTAGGTATAATTGAAGCAGAAGGTACTGTGGGTGGACC
CTTATTATTAGAAGTGATCAGGCGCTGTCAACAGAAAGAAAAAGGGCCAACCACTGGGGAAGGTGCACTT
GATCTATCTGATGTACATTCTCCACCAAAGTCACCAGAGGGAAAAACAAGTGCACAGACAACACCAAGTA
AGAAGGCCAATGATGAGGCCAATCAGAGTGATACAAGTGTCTCCTTGTCAGAACCCAAGAGCAAAAGCAG
CCTTCACTTACTGTCCCATGAAACAAAAATTGGATCTTTTCTAAGCAACAGAACTTTAGATGGCAAAGAC
AAAGCTGGCCTTTGTCCAGATGAAGATGATATGGAAGGAGATTCTTTCTTTGATGATCCCATTCCTAAGC
CAGAGAAAACTTACGGTTTGAGGAATGAACCTAGGAAGCAAGCAGGAAGTCTGGCCTCGCTCTCGGATGC
ACCCCCCTTAAAAAGTGGACTCAGCTCCCTGGCGGGAGCCCCTTCTTTAAAAGACTCTGAGAGTAAAAGG
GGAAATACAGTTTTGAAAGATCTGAAATTGATCAGTGATAAAATTGGATCACTTGGATTAGGAACTGGAG
AAGATGATGACTATGTTGATGATTTTAATAGTACCAGCCATCGCTCAGAGAAAAGTGAGATAAGTATTGG
TGAAGAGATAGAAGAAGACCTTTCTGTGGAAATAGATGACATCAATACCAGTGATAAGCTTGATGACCTC
ACACAAGATCTGACTGTATCCCAGCTCAGTGATGTTGCGGATTATCTGGAAGATGTTGCATAGATACCCA
GCTTTC
Features (pLannotate 1.2.2; 31 found; start..end, strand, type, name):
     85..196     +  polyA_signal   bGH poly(A) signal: bovine growth hormone polyadenylation signal
    737..2526    -  rep_origin     oriP: Epstein-Barr virus oriP replication origin (Yates et al., 2000)
   2527..2745    -  CDS            gL (fragment): GL_EBVB9 - Experimental evidence at protein level: Swiss-Prot protein existence level 1. The heterodimer glycoprotein H-glycoprotein L is required for the fusion of viral and plasma membranes leading to virus entry into the host cell. Acts as a functional inhibitor of gH and maintains gH in an inhibited form. Upon binding to host integrins, gL dissociates from gH leading to activation of the viral fusion glycoproteins gB and gH. Fusion of EBV with B-lymphocytes requires the additional receptor- binding protein gp42, which forms a complex with gH/gL. The heterodimer gH/gL targets also host EPHA
   2828..4755    -  CDS            EBNA1 (fragment): Epstein-Barr nuclear antigen 1, also known as EBNA-1 crucial for latent viral infection, and for episomal amplification of vectors containing the oriP origin (Okita et al., 2013)
   4793..5137    -  CDS            BRRF2_EBVB9 (fragment): Protein inferred from homology: Swiss-Prot protein existence level 3. From Epstein-Barr virus (strain B95-8) (HHV-4) (Human herpesvirus 4).
   5140..5163    -  promoter       tet promoter (fragment): E. coli promoter for tetracycline efflux protein gene
   5276..5380    +  promoter       AmpR promoter: bla
   5381..6241    +  CDS            AmpR: β-lactamase; bla; confers resistance to ampicillin, carbenicillin, and related antibiotics
   6412..7000    +  rep_origin     ori: high-copy-number ColE1/pMB1/pBR322/pUC origin of replication
   7046..7169    -  CDS            TcR (fragment): tetracycline efflux protein; tet; confers resistance to tetracycline
   7207..7504    +  promoter       SV40 promoter: SV40 enhancer and early promoter
   7526..7908    +  CDS            BSD (fragment): blasticidin S deaminase; Aspergillus terreus BSD; confers resistance to blasticidin
   7952..8086    +  polyA_signal   SV40 poly(A) signal: SV40 polyadenylation signal
   8208..8260    -  misc_feature   bom (fragment): basis of mobility region from pBR322
   8391..8484    +  ncRNA          Retro dr1: Accession: RF00214 - Retrovirus direct repeat 1 (dr1)
   8520..8781    +  promoter       RSV promoter: Rous sarcoma virus enhancer/promoter
   8807..8867    +  promoter       SV40 promoter (fragment): SV40 early promoter
   8898..9470    +  intron         β-globin intron: intron from rabbit β-globin gene
   9525..9543    +  promoter       T7 promoter: promoter for bacteriophage T7 RNA polymerase
   9554..10174   +  CDS            tetR: TETR2_ECOLX - Experimental evidence at protein level: Swiss-Prot protein existence level 1. TetR is the repressor of the tetracycline resistance element; its N-terminal region forms a helix-turn-helix structure and binds DNA. Binding of tetracycline to TetR reduces the repressor affinity for the tetracycline resistance gene (tetA) promoter operator sites. From Escherichia coli.
  10216..10337   +  polyA_signal   SV40 poly(A) signal: SV40 polyadenylation signal
  10392..10771   +  enhancer       CMV enhancer: human cytomegalovirus immediate early enhancer
  10772..10975   +  promoter       CMV promoter: human cytomegalovirus (CMV) immediate early promoter
  10977..10996   +  promoter       PLtetO-1 promoter (fragment): modified phage lambda PL promoter with tet operator sites (Lutz and Bujard, 1997)
  10998..11017   +  promoter       PLtetO-1 promoter (fragment): modified phage lambda PL promoter with tet operator sites (Lutz and Bujard, 1997)
  11025..11058   +  promoter       TRE3GV promoter (fragment): 3rd-generation Tet-responsive promoter that can be activated by binding of Tet-On® 3G, optimized for retroviral and lentiviral vectors
  11174..11191   +  CDS            9xHis (fragment): 9xHis affinity tag
  11192..11734   +  CDS            MGMT (fragment): MGMT_HUMAN - Experimental evidence at protein level: Swiss-Prot protein existence level 1. Involved in the cellular defense against the biological effects of O6-methylguanine (O6-MeG) and O4-methylthymine (O4-MeT) in DNA. Repairs the methylated nucleobase in DNA by stoichiometrically transferring the methyl group to a cysteine residue in the enzyme. This is a suicide reaction: the enzyme is irreversibly inactivated. From Homo sapiens (Human).
  11778..11798   +  protein_bind   attB1: mutant version of attB; core recombination site for the Gateway® BP reaction BP Clonase™
  11804..12940   +  CDS            CEP43 (fragment): CEP43_HUMAN - Also known as FGFR1OP, FOP. Experimental evidence at protein level: Swiss-Prot protein existence level 1. Required for anchoring microtubules to the centrosomes (PubMed:16314388, PubMed:28659385). Required for ciliation (PubMed:28625565, PubMed:28659385). From Homo sapiens (Human).
  12946..14      -  protein_bind   attB2 (across the origin): mutant version of attB; recombination site for the Gateway® BP reaction BP Clonase™
