>Addgene plasmid #136845 | pEBTetBl-CLIP-FOP | addgene full sequence | sequence record 276284 | Addgene NGS Result
TTGTACAAAGTGGTGATGGCAGCTAGCGGCGCGCCCGGCCGCTCGAGTCTAGAGGGCCCGTTTAAACCCG
CTGATCAGCCTCGACTGTGCCTTCTAGTTGCCAGCCATCTGTTGTTTGCCCCTCCCCCGTGCCTTCCTTG
ACCCTGGAAGGTGCCACTCCCACTGTCCTTTCCTAATAAAATGAGGAAATTGCATCGCATTGTCTGAGTA
GGTGTCATTCTATTCTGGGGGGTGGGGTGGGGCAGGACAGCAAGGGGGAGGATTGGGAAGACAATAGCAG
GCTAGAGGATCGATCCCCGCCCCGGACGAACTAAACCTGACTACGACATCTCTGCCCCTTCTTCGCGGGG
CAGTGCATGTAATCCCTTCAGTTGGTTGGTACAACTTGCCAACTGGGCCCTGTTCCACATGTGACACGGG
GGGGGACCAAACACAAAGGGGTTCTCTGACTGTAGTTGACATCCTTATAAATGGATGTGCACATTTGCCA
ACACTGAGTGGCTTTCATCCTGGAGCAGACTTTGCAGTCTGTGGACTGCAACACAACATTGCCTTTATGT
GTAACTCTTGGCTGAAGCTCTTACACCAATGCTGGGGGACATGTACCTCCCAGGGGCCCAGGAAGACTAC
GGGAGGCTACACCAACGTCAATCAGAGGGGCCTGTGTAGCTACCGATAAGCGGACCCTCAAGAGGGCATT
AGCAATAGTGTTTATAAGGCCCCCTTGTTAACCCTAAACGGGTAGCATATGCTTCCCGGGTAGTAGTATA
TACTATCCAGACTAACCCTAATTCAATAGCATATGTTACCCAACGGGAAGCATATGCTATCGAATTAGGG
TTAGTAAAAGGGTCCTAAGGAACAGCGATATCTCCCACCCCATGAGCTGTCACGGTTTTATTTACATGGG
GTCAGGATTCCACGAGGGTAGTGAACCATTTTAGTCACAAGGGCAGTGGCTGAAGATCAAGGAGCGGGCA
GTGAACTCTCCTGAATCTTCGCCTGCTTCTTCATTCTCCTTCGTTTAGCTAATAGAATAACTGCTGAGTT
GTGAACAGTAAGGTGTATGTGAGGTGCTCGAAAACAAGGTTTCAGGTGACGCCCCCAGAATAAAATTTGG
ACGGGGGGTTCAGTGGTGGCATTGTGCTATGACACCAATATAACCCTCACAAACCCCTTGGGCAATAAAT
ACTAGTGTAGGAATGAAACATTCTGAATATCTTTAACAATAGAAATCCATGGGGTGGGGACAAGCCGTAA
AGACTGGATGTCCATCTCACACGAATTTATGGCTATGGGCAACACATAATCCTAGTGCAATATGATACTG
GGGTTATTAAGATGTGTCCCAGGCAGGGACCAAGACAGGTGAACCATGTTGTTACACTCTATTTGTAACA
AGGGGAAAGAGAGTGGACGCCGACAGCAGCGGACTCCACTGGTTGTCTCTAACACCCCCGAAAATTAAAC
GGGGCTCCACGCCAATGGGGCCCATAAACAAAGACAAGTGGCCACTCTTTTTTTTGAAATTGTGGAGTGG
GGGCACGCGTCAGCCCCCACACGCCGCCCTGCGGTTTTGGACTGTAAAATAAGGGTGTAATAACTTGGCT
GATTGTAACCCCGCTAACCACTGCGGTCAAACCACTTGCCCACAAAACCACTAATGGCACCCCGGGGAAT
ACCTGCATAAGTAGGTGGGCGGGCCAAGATAGGGGCGCGATTGCTGCGATCTGGAGGACAAATTACACAC
ACTTGCGCCTGAGCGCCAAGCACAGGGTTGTTGGTCCTCATATTCACGAGGTCGCTGAGAGCACGGTGGG
CTAATGTTGCCATGGGTAGCATATACTACCCAAATATCTGGATAGCATATGCTATCCTAATCTATATCTG
GGTAGCATAGGCTATCCTAATCTATATCTGGGTAGTATATGCTATCCTAATCTGTATCCGGGTAGCATAT
GCTATCCTAATAGAGATTAGGGTAGTATATGCTATCCTAATTTATATCTGGGTAGCATATACTACCCAAA
TATCTGGATAGCATATGCTATCCTAATCTATATCTGGGTAGCATATGCTATCCTAATCTATATCTGGGTA
GCATAGGCTATCCTAATCTATATCTGGGTAGCATATGCTATCCTAATCTATATCTGGGTAGTATATGCTA
TCCTAATTTATATCTGGGTAGCATAGGCTATCCTAATCTATATCTGGGTAGCATATGCTATCCTAATCTA
TATCTGGGTAGTATATGCTATCCTAATCTGTATCCGGGTAGCATATGCTATCCTCATGCATATACAGTCA
GCATATGATACCCAGTAGTAGAGTGGGAGTGCTATCCTTTGCATATGCCGCCACCTCCCAAGGGGGCGTG
AATTTTCGCTGCTTGTCCTTTTCCTGCTGGTTGCTCCCATTCTTAGGTGAATTTAAGGAGGCCAGGCTAA
AGCCGTCGCATGTCTGATTGCTCACCAGGTAAATGTCGCTAATGTTTTCCAACGCGAGAAGGTGTTGAGC
GCGGAGCTGAGTGACGTGACAACATGGGTATGCCCAATTGCCCCATGTTGGGAGGACGAAAATGGTGACA
AGACAGATGGCCAGAAATACACCAACAGCACGCATGATGTCTACTGGGGATTTATTCTTTAGTGCGGGGG
AATACACGGCTTTTAATACGATTGAGGGCGTCTCCTAACAAGTTACATCACTCCTGCCCTTCCTCACCCT
CATCTCCATCACCTCCTTCATCTCCGTCATCTCCGTCATCACCCTCCGCGGCAGCCCCTTCCACCATAGG
TGGAAACCAGGGAGGCAAATCTACTCCATCGTCAAAGCTGCACACAGTCACCCTGATATTGCAGGTAGGA
GCGGGCTTTGTCATAACAAGGTCCTTAATCGCATCCTTCAAAACCTCAGCAAATATATGAGTTTGTAAAA
AGACCATGAAATAACAGACAATGGACTCCCTTAGCGGGCCAGGTTGTGGGCCGGGTCCAGGGGCCATTCC
AAAGGGGAGACGACTCAATGGTGTAAGACGACATTGTGGAATAGCAAGGGCAGTTCCTCGCCTTAGGTTG
TAAAGGGAGGTCTTACTACCTCCATATACGAACACACCGGCGACCCAAGTTCCTTCGTCGGTAGTCCTTT
CTACGTGACTCCTAGCCAGGAGAGCTCTTAAACCTTCTGCAATGTTCTCAAATTTCGGGTTGGAACCTCC
TTGACCACGATGCTTTCCAAACCACCCTCCTTTTTTGCGCCTGCCTCCATCACCCTGACCCCGGGGTCCA
GTGCTTGGGCCTTCTCCTGGGTCATCTGCGGGGCCCTGCTCTATCGCTCCCGGGGGCACGTCAGGCTCAC
CATCTGGGCCACCTTCTTGGTGGTATTCAAAATAATCGGCTTCCCCTACAGGGTGGAAAAATGGCCTTCT
ACCTGGAGGGGGCCTGCGCGGTGGAGACCCGGATGATGATGACTGACTACTGGGACTCCTGGGCCTCTTT
TCTCCACGTCCACGACCTCTCCCCCTGGCTCTTTCACGACTTCCCCCCCTGGCTCTTTCACGTCCTCTAC
CCCGGCGGCCTCCACTACCTCCTCGACCCCGGCCTCCACTACCTCCTCGACCCCGGCCTCCACTGCCTCC
TCGACCCCGGCCTCCACCTCCTGCTCCTGCCCCTCCTGCTCCTGCCCCTCCTCCTGCTCCTGCCCCTCCT
GCCCCTCCTGCTCCTGCCCCTCCTGCCCCTCCTGCTCCTGCCCCTCCTGCCCCTCCTGCTCCTGCCCCTC
CTGCCCCTCCTCCTGCTCCTGCCCCTCCTGCCCCTCCTCCTGCTCCTSCCCCTCCTGCCCCTCCTGCTCC
TGCCCCTCCTGCCCCTCCTGCTCCTGCCCCTCCTGCCCCTCCTGCTCCTGCCCCTCCTGCTCCTGCCCCT
CCTGCTCCTGCCCCTCCTGCTCCTGCCCCTCCTGCCCCTCCTGCCCCTCCTCCTGCTCCTGCCCCTCCTG
CTCCTGCCCCTCCTGCYCCTCCTGCCCCTCCTGCTCCTGCCCCTCCTCCTGCTCCTGCCCCTCCTGCCCC
TCCTGCCCCTCCTCCTGCTCCTGCCCCTCCTGCCCCTCCTCCTGCTCCTGCCCCTCCTCCTGCTCCTGCC
CCTCCTGCCCCTCCTGCCCCTCCTCCTGCTCCTGCCCCTCCTSCCCCYCCTCCTGCTCCTSCCCCTCCTC
CTSCTCCTGCCCCTCCTGCCCCTCCTGCCCCTCCTCCTGCTCCTSCCCCYCCTCCCGCYCCTGCCCCTCC
TGCCCCTCCTGCCCCTCCTGCCCCTCCTCCTGCTCCTGCCCCTCCTCCTGCTCCTGCCCCTCCTGCTCCT
GCCCCTCCCGCTCCTGCTCCTGCTCCTGTTCCACCGTGGGTCCCTTTGCAGCCAATGCAACTTGGACGTT
TTTGGGGTCTCCGGACACCATCTCTATGTCTTGGCCCTGATCCTGAGCCGCCCGGGGCTCCTGGTCTTCC
GCCTCCTCGTCCTCGTCCTCTTCCCCGTCCTCGTCCATGGTTATCACCCCCTCTTCTTTGAGGTCCACTG
CCGCCGGAGCCTTCTGGTCCAGATGTGTCTCCCTTCTCTCCTAGGCCATTTCCAGGTCCTGTACCTGGCC
CCTCGTCAGACATGATTCACACTAAAAGAGATCAATAGACATCTTTATTAGACGACGCTCAGTGAATACA
GGGAGTGCAGACTCCTGCCCCCTCCAACAGCCCCCCCACCCTCATCCCCTTCATGGTCGCTGTCAGACAG
ATCCAGGTCTGAAAATTCCCCATCCTCCGAACCATCCTCGTCCTCATCACCAATTACTCGCAGCCCGGAA
AACTCCCGCTGAACATCCTCAAGATTTGCGTCCTGAGCCTCAAGCCAGGCCTCAAATTCCTCGTCCCCCT
TTTTGCTGGACGGTAGGGATGGGGATTCTCGGGACCCCTCCTCTTCCTCTTCAAGGTCACCAGACAGAGA
TGCTACTGGGGCAACGGAAGAAAAGCTGGGTGCGGCCTGTGAGGATCAGCTTATCGATGATAAGCTGTCA
AACATGAGAATTCTTGAAGACGAAAGGGCCTCGTGATACGCCTATTTTTATAGGTTAATGTCATGATAAT
AATGGTTTCTTAGACGTCAGGTGGCACTTTTCGGGGAAATGTGCGCGGAACCCCTATTTGTTTATTTTTC
TAAATACATTCAAATATGTATCCGCTCATGAGACAATAACCCTGATAAATGCTTCAATAATATTGAAAAA
GGAAGAGTATGAGTATTCAACATTTCCGTGTCGCCCTTATTCCCTTTTTTGCGGCATTTTGCCTTCCTGT
TTTTGCTCACCCAGAAACGCTGGTGAAAGTAAAAGATGCTGAAGATCAGTTGGGTGCACGAGTGGGTTAC
ATCGAACTGGATCTCAACAGCGGTAAGATCCTTGAGAGTTTTCGCCCCGAAGAACGTTTTCCAATGATGA
GCACTTTTAAAGTTCTGCTATGTGGCGCGGTATTATCCCGTGTTGACGCCGGGCAAGAGCAACTCGGTCG
CCGCATACACTATTCTCAGAATGACTTGGTTGAGTACTCACCAGTCACAGAAAAGCATCTTACGGATGGC
ATGACAGTAAGAGAATTATGCAGTGCTGCCATAACCATGAGTGATAACACTGCGGCCAACTTACTTCTGA
CAACGATCGGAGGACCGAAGGAGCTAACCGCTTTTTTGCACAACATGGGGGATCATGTAACTCGCCTTGA
TCGTTGGGAACCGGAGCTGAATGAAGCCATACCAAACGACGAGCGTGACACCACGATGCCTGCAGCAATG
GCAACAACGTTGCGCAAACTATTAACTGGCGAACTACTTACTCTAGCTTCCCGGCAACAATTAATAGACT
GGATGGAGGCGGATAAAGTTGCAGGACCACTTCTGCGCTCGGCCCTTCCGGCTGGCTGGTTTATTGCTGA
TAAATCTGGAGCCGGTGAGCGTGGGTCTCGCGGTATCATTGCAGCACTGGGGCCAGATGGTAAGCCCTCC
CGTATCGTAGTTATCTACACGACGGGGAGTCAGGCAACTATGGATGAACGAAATAGACAGATCGCTGAGA
TAGGTGCCTCACTGATTAAGCATTGGTAACTGTCAGACCAAGTTTACTCATATATACTTTAGATTGATTT
AAAACTTCATTTTTAATTTAAAAGGATCTAGGTGAAGATCCTTTTTGATAATCTCATGACCAAAATCCCT
TAACGTGAGTTTTCGTTCCACTGAGCGTCAGACCCCGTAGAAAAGATCAAAGGATCTTCTTGAGATCCTT
TTTTTCTGCGCGTAATCTGCTGCTTGCAAACAAAAAAACCACCGCTACCAGCGGTGGTTTGTTTGCCGGA
TCAAGAGCTACCAACTCTTTTTCCGAAGGTAACTGGCTTCAGCAGAGCGCAGATACCAAATACTGTCCTT
CTAGTGTAGCCGTAGTTAGGCCACCACTTCAAGAACTCTGTAGCACCGCCTACATACCTCGCTCTGCTAA
TCCTGTTACCAGTGGCTGCTGCCAGTGGCGATAAGTCGTGTCTTACCGGGTTGGACTCAAGACGATAGTT
ACCGGATAAGGCGCAGCGGTCGGGCTGAACGGGGGGTTCGTGCACACAGCCCAGCTTGGAGCGAACGACC
TACACCGAACTGAGATACCTACAGCGTGAGCTATGAGAAAGCGCCACGCTTCCCGAAGGGAGAAAGGCGG
ACAGGTATCCGGTAAGCGGCAGGGTCGGAACAGGAGAGCGCACGAGGGAGCTTCCAGGGGGAAACGCCTG
GTATCTTTATAGTCCTGTCGGGTTTCGCCACCTCTGACTTGAGCGTCGATTTTTGTGATGCTCGTCAGGG
GGGCGGAGCCTATGGAAAAACGCCAGCAACGCGGCCTTTTTACGGTTCCTGGCCTTTTGCTGGCCTTGAA
GCTGTCCCTGATGGTCGTCATCTACCTGCCTGGACAGCATGGCCTGCAACGCGGGCATCCCGATGCCGCC
GGAAGCGAGAAGAATCATAATGGGGAAGGCCATCCAGCCTCGCGTCGAACTAGATGATCCGGCTGTGGAA
TGTGTGTCAGTTAGGGTGTGGAAAGTCCCCAGGCTCCCCAGCAGGCAGAAGTATGCAAAGCATGCATCTC
AATTAGTCAGCAACCAGGTGTGGAAAGTCCCCAGGCTCCCCAGCAGGCAGAAGTATGCAAAGCATGCATC
TCAATTAGTCAGCAACCATAGTCCCGCCCCTAACTCCGCCCATCCCGCCCCTAACTCCGCCCAGTTCCGC
CCATTCTCCGCCCCATGGCTGACTAATTTTTTTTATTTATGCAGAGGCCGAGGCCGCCTCGGCCTCTGAG
CTATTCCAGAAGTAGTGAGGAGGCTTTTTTGGAGGGTGACCGCCACGACCGGTATGGCCAAGCCTTTGTC
TCAAGAAGAATCCACCCTCATTGAAAGAGCAACGGCTACAATCAACAGCATCCCCATCTCTGAAGACTAC
AGCGTCGCCAGCGCAGCTCTCTCTAGCGACGGCCGCATCTTCACTGGTGTCAATGTATATCATTTTACTG
GGGGACCTTGTGCAGAACTCGTGGTGCTGGGCACTGCTGCTGCTGCGGCAGCTGGCAACCTGACTTGTAT
CGTCGCGATCGGAAATGAGAACAGGGGCATCTTGAGCCCCTGCGGACGGTGCCGACAGGTGCTTCTCGAT
CTGCATCCTGGGATCAAAGCCATAGTGAAGGACAGTGATGGACAGCCGACGGCAGTTGGGATTCGTGAAT
TGCTGCCCTCTGGTTATGTGTGGGAGGGCTAACGGTCCGACGCGGCCCGACGGGTCCGAGGGGGGTCGAC
CTCGAAACTTGTTTATTGCAGCTTATAATGGTTACAAATAAAGCAATAGCATCACAAATTTCACAAATAA
AGCATTTTTTTCACTGCATTCTAGTTGTGGTTTGTCCAAACTCATCAATGTATCTTATCATGTCTGGATC
TGATCCGAACCCCTTCCTCGACCAATTCTCATGTTTGACAGCTTATCATCGCAGATCCGGGCAACGTTGT
TGCCATTGCTCGACCAATTCTCATGTTTGACAGCTTATCATCGCAGATCCGTATGGTGCACTCTCAGTAC
AATCTGCTCTGATGCCGCATAGTTAAGCCAGTATCTGCTCCCTGCTTGTGTGTTGGAGGTCGCTGAGTAG
TGCGCGAGCAAAATTTAAGCTACAACAAGGCAAGGCTTGACCGACAATTGCATGAAGAATCTGCTTAGGG
TTAGGCGTTTTGCGCTGCTTCGCGATGTACGGGCCAGATATACGCGTATCTGAGGGGACTAGGGTGTGTT
TAGGCGAAAAGCGGGGCTTCGGTTGTACGCGGTTAGGAGTCCCCTCAGGATATAGTAGTTTCGCTTTTGC
ATAGGGAGGGGGAAATGTAGTCTTATGCAATACTCTTGTAGTCTTGCAACATGGTAACGATGAGTTAGCA
ACATGCCTTACAAGGAGAGAAAAAGCACCGTGCATGCCGATTGGTGGAAGTAAGGTGGTACGATCGTGCC
TTATTAGGAAGGCAACAGACGGGTCTGACATGGATTGGACGAACCACTGAATTCCGCATTGCAGAGATAT
TGTATTTAAGTGCCTAGCTCGATACAATAAACGCCATTTGACCATTCACCACATTGGTGTGCACCTCCAA
GCTGGCCGGGGATCCTCTAGGGCCTCTGAGCTATTCCAGAAGTAGTGAAGAGGCTTTTTTGGAGGCCTAG
GCTTTTGCAAAAAGCTCCGGATCGATCCTGAGAACTTCAGGGTGAGTTTGGGGACCCTTGATTGTTCTTT
CTTTTTCGCTATTGTAAAATTCATGTTATATGGAGGGGGCAAAGTTTTCAGGGTGTTGTTTAGAATGGGA
AGATGTCCCTTGTATCACCATGGACCCTCATGATAATTTTGTTTCTTTCACTTTCTACTCTGTTGACAAC
CATTGTCTCCTCTTATTTTCTTTTCATTTTCTGTAACTTTTTCGTTAAACTTTAGCTTGCATTTGTAACG
AATTTTTAAATTCACTTTTGTTTATTTGTCAGATTGTAAGTACTTTCTCTAATCACTTTTTTTTCAAGGC
AATCAGGGTATATTATATTGTACTTCAGCACAGTTTTAGAGAACAATTGTTATAATTAAATGATAAGGTA
GAATATTTCTGCATATAAATTCTGGCTGGCGTGGAAATATTCTTATTGGTAGAAACAACTACATCCTGGT
CATCATCCTGCCTTTCTCTTTATGGTTACAATGATATACACTGTTTGAGATGAGGATAAAATACTCTGAG
TCCAAACCGGGCCCCTCTGCTAACCATGTTCATGCCTTCTTCTTTTTCCTACAGCTCCTGGGCAACGTGC
TGGTTATTGTGCTGTCTCATCATTTTGGCAAAGAATTGTAATACGACTCACTATAGGGCGAATTGATATG
TCTAGATTAGATAAAAGTAAAGTGATTAACAGCGCATTAGAGCTGCTTAATGAGGTCGGAATCGAAGGTT
TAACAACCCGTAAACTCGCCCAGAAGCTAGGTGTAGAGCAGCCTACATTGTATTGGCATGTAAAAAATAA
GCGGGCTTTGCTCGACGCCTTAGCCATTGAGATGTTAGATAGGCACCATACTCACTTTTGCCCTTTAGAA
GGGGAAAGCTGGCAAGATTTTTTACGTAATAACGCTAAAAGTTTTAGATGTGCTTTACTAAGTCATCGCG
ATGGAGCAAAAGTACATTTAGGTACACGGCCTACAGAAAAACAGTATGAAACTCTCGAAAATCAATTAGC
CTTTTTATGCCAACAAGGTTTTTCACTAGAGAATGCATTATATGCACTCAGCGCTGTGGGGCATTTTACT
TTAGGTTGCGTATTGGAAGATCAAGAGCATCAAGTCGCTAAAGAAGAAAGGGAAACACCTACTACTGATA
GTATGCCGCCATTATTACGACAAGCTATCGAATTATTTGATCACCAAGGTGCAGAGCCAGCCTTCTTATT
CGGCCTTGAATTGATCATATGCGGATTAGAAAAACAACTTAAATGTGAAAGTGGGTCCGCGTACAGCGGA
TCCCGGGAATTCAGATCTTATTAAAGCAGAACTTGTTTATTGCAGCTTATAATGGTTACAAATAAAGCAA
TAGCATCACAAATTTCACAAATAAAGCATTTTTTTCACTGCATTCTAGTTGTGGTTTGTCCAAACTCATC
AATGTATCTTATCATGTCTGGTCGAATCCATGGCGCAGAACTGGTAGGTATGGAAGATCCGCGTTGACAT
TGATTATTGACTAGTTATTAATAGTAATCAATTACGGGGTCATTAGTTCATAGCCCATATATGGAGTTCC
GCGTTACATAACTTACGGTAAATGGCCCGCCTGGCTGACCGCCCAACGACCCCCGCCCATTGACGTCAAT
AATGACGTATGTTCCCATAGTAACGCCAATAGGGACTTTCCATTGACGTCAATGGGTGGAGTATTTACGG
TAAACTGCCCACTTGGCAGTACATCAAGTGTATCATATGCCAAGTACGCCCCCTATTGACGTCAATGACG
GTAAATGGCCCGCCTGGCATTATGCCCAGTACATGACCTTATGGGACTTTCCTACTTGGCAGTACATCTA
CGTATTAGTCATCGCTATTACCATGGTGATGCGGTTTTGGCAGTACATCAATGGGCGTGGATAGCGGTTT
GACTCACGGGGATTTCCAAGTCTCCACCCCATTGACGTCAATGGGAGTTTGTTTTGGCACCAAAATCAAC
GGGACTTTCCAAAATGTCGTAACAACTCCGCCCCATTGACGCAAATGGGCGGTAGGCGTGTACGGTGGGA
GGTCTATATAAGCAGAGCTCTCCCTATCAGTGATAGAGATCTCCCTATCAGTGATAGAGATCGTCGACGA
GCTCGTTTAGTGAACCGTCAGATCGCCTGGAGACGCCATCCACGCTGTTTTGACCTCCATAGAAGACACC
GGGACCGATCCAGCCTCCGGACTCTAGCGTTTAAACTTAAGCTTACCACCATGGATTATAAAGACGATGA
TGACAAGCACCACCACCACCACCACGACAAGGATTGTGAAATGAAACGCACCACACTGGACAGCCCTTTG
GGGAAGCTGGAGCTGTCTGGTTGTGAGCAGGGTCTGCACGAAATAATTTTTCTGGGCAAGGGGACGTCTG
CAGCTGATGCCGTGGAGGTCCCAGCCCCCGCTGCGGTTCTCGGAGGTCCGGAGCCCCTGATACAGGCTAC
AGCCTGGCTGAATGCCTATTTCCACCAGCCCGAGGCTATCGAAGAGTTCCCCGTGCCGGCTCTTCACCAT
CCCGTTTTCCAGCAAGAGTCGTTCACCAGACAGGTGTTATGGAAGCTGCTGAAGGTTGTGAAATTCGGAG
AAGTGATTTCTGAGTCACACTTAGCAGCCCTGGTAGGCAACCCCGCAGCCACGGCAGCAGTGAATACGGC
ACTGGATGGCAATCCTGTCCCTATCCTGATCCCGTGCCACAGAGTGGTCCAGGGGGATTCGGATGTGGGG
CCGTACCTTGGTGGACTGGCCGTGAAGGAATGGCTTCTGGCCCATGAAGGCCACCGGTTGGGGAAGCCAG
GCTTGGGATTCGAACTGGAGGTGCTGTTCCAGGGCCCCGGTACCGCCATCACAAGTTTGTACAAAAAAGC
AGGCACCATGGCGGCGACGGCGGCCGCAGTGGTGGCCGAGGAGGACACGGAGCTGCGGGACCTGCTGGTG
CAGACGCTGGAGAACAGCGGGGTCCTGAACCGCATCAAGGCTGAACTCCGAGCAGCTGTGTTTTTAGCAC
TAGAGGAGCAAGAAAAAGTAGAGAACAAAACTCCTTTAGTTAATGAGAGCCTGAGAAAGTTTTTAAATAC
CAAAGACGGTCGTTTAGTGGCTAGTCTTGTTGCAGAATTTCTTCAGTTTTTTAACCTTGACTTTACTTTG
GCTGTTTTTCAACCTGAAACTAGCACACTGCAAGGTCTCGAAGGTCGAGAGAATTTAGCCCGAGATTTAG
GTATAATTGAAGCAGAAGGTACTGTGGGTGGACCCTTATTATTAGAAGTGATCAGGCGCTGTCAACAGAA
AGAAAAAGGGCCAACCACTGGGGAAGGTGCACTTGATCTATCTGATGTACATTCTCCACCAAAGTCACCA
GAGGGAAAAACAAGTGCACAGACAACACCAAGTAAGAAGGCCAATGATGAGGCCAATCAGAGTGATACAA
GTGTCTCCTTGTCAGAACCCAAGAGCAAAAGCAGCCTTCACTTACTGTCCCATGAAACAAAAATTGGATC
TTTTCTAAGCAACAGAACTTTAGATGGCAAAGACAAAGCTGGCCTTTGTCCAGATGAAGATGATATGGAA
GGAGATTCTTTCTTTGATGATCCCATTCCTAAGCCAGAGAAAACTTACGGTTTGAGGAATGAACCTAGGA
AGCAAGCAGGAAGTCTGGCCTCGCTCTCGGATGCACCCCCCTTAAAAAGTGGACTCAGCTCCCTGGCGGG
AGCCCCTTCTTTAAAAGACTCTGAGAGTAAAAGGGGAAATACAGTTTTGAAAGATCTGAAATTGATCAGT
GATAAAATTGGATCACTTGGATTAGGAACTGGAGAAGATGATGACTATGTTGATGATTTTAATAGTACCA
GCCATCGCTCAGAGAAAAGTGAGATAAGTATTGGTGAAGAGATAGAAGAAGACCTTTCTGTGGAAATAGA
TGACATCAATACCAGTGATAAGCTTGATGACCTCACACAAGATCTGACTGTATCCCAGCTCAGTGATGTT
GCGGATTATCTGGAAGATGTTGCATAGAACCCAGCTTTC
Features (pLannotate 1.2.2; 31 found; start..end, strand, type, name):
     85..196     +  polyA_signal   bGH poly(A) signal: bovine growth hormone polyadenylation signal
    737..2294    -  rep_origin     oriP (fragment): Epstein-Barr virus oriP replication origin (Yates et al., 2000)
   2407..2625    -  CDS            gL (fragment): GL_EBVB9 - Experimental evidence at protein level: Swiss-Prot protein existence level 1. The heterodimer glycoprotein H-glycoprotein L is required for the fusion of viral and plasma membranes leading to virus entry into the host cell. Acts as a functional inhibitor of gH and maintains gH in an inhibited form. Upon binding to host integrins, gL dissociates from gH leading to activation of the viral fusion glycoproteins gB and gH. Fusion of EBV with B-lymphocytes requires the additional receptor- binding protein gp42, which forms a complex with gH/gL. The heterodimer gH/gL targets also host EPHA
   2708..4633    -  CDS            EBNA1: Epstein-Barr nuclear antigen 1, also known as EBNA-1 crucial for latent viral infection, and for episomal amplification of vectors containing the oriP origin (Okita et al., 2013)
   4671..5015    -  CDS            BRRF2_EBVB9 (fragment): Protein inferred from homology: Swiss-Prot protein existence level 3. From Epstein-Barr virus (strain B95-8) (HHV-4) (Human herpesvirus 4).
   5018..5041    -  promoter       tet promoter (fragment): E. coli promoter for tetracycline efflux protein gene
   5154..5258    +  promoter       AmpR promoter: bla
   5259..6119    +  CDS            AmpR: β-lactamase; bla; confers resistance to ampicillin, carbenicillin, and related antibiotics
   6290..6878    +  rep_origin     ori: high-copy-number ColE1/pMB1/pBR322/pUC origin of replication
   6924..7047    -  CDS            TcR (fragment): tetracycline efflux protein; tet; confers resistance to tetracycline
   7085..7382    +  promoter       SV40 promoter: SV40 enhancer and early promoter
   7404..7802    +  CDS            BSD: blasticidin S deaminase; Aspergillus terreus BSD; confers resistance to blasticidin
   7846..7980    +  polyA_signal   SV40 poly(A) signal: SV40 polyadenylation signal
   8102..8154    -  misc_feature   bom (fragment): basis of mobility region from pBR322
   8285..8378    +  ncRNA          Retro dr1: Accession: RF00214 - Retrovirus direct repeat 1 (dr1)
   8414..8675    +  promoter       RSV promoter: Rous sarcoma virus enhancer/promoter
   8701..8761    +  promoter       SV40 promoter (fragment): SV40 early promoter
   8792..9364    +  intron         β-globin intron: intron from rabbit β-globin gene
   9419..9437    +  promoter       T7 promoter: promoter for bacteriophage T7 RNA polymerase
   9448..10068   +  CDS            tetR: TETR2_ECOLX - Experimental evidence at protein level: Swiss-Prot protein existence level 1. TetR is the repressor of the tetracycline resistance element; its N-terminal region forms a helix-turn-helix structure and binds DNA. Binding of tetracycline to TetR reduces the repressor affinity for the tetracycline resistance gene (tetA) promoter operator sites. From Escherichia coli.
  10110..10231   +  polyA_signal   SV40 poly(A) signal: SV40 polyadenylation signal
  10286..10665   +  enhancer       CMV enhancer: human cytomegalovirus immediate early enhancer
  10666..10869   +  promoter       CMV promoter: human cytomegalovirus (CMV) immediate early promoter
  10871..10890   +  promoter       PLtetO-1 promoter (fragment): modified phage lambda PL promoter with tet operator sites (Lutz and Bujard, 1997)
  10892..10911   +  promoter       PLtetO-1 promoter (fragment): modified phage lambda PL promoter with tet operator sites (Lutz and Bujard, 1997)
  10919..10952   +  promoter       TRE3GV promoter (fragment): 3rd-generation Tet-responsive promoter that can be activated by binding of Tet-On® 3G, optimized for retroviral and lentiviral vectors
  11068..11085   +  CDS            9xHis (fragment): 9xHis affinity tag
  11086..11628   +  CDS            MGMT (fragment): MGMT_HUMAN - Experimental evidence at protein level: Swiss-Prot protein existence level 1. Involved in the cellular defense against the biological effects of O6-methylguanine (O6-MeG) and O4-methylthymine (O4-MeT) in DNA. Repairs the methylated nucleobase in DNA by stoichiometrically transferring the methyl group to a cysteine residue in the enzyme. This is a suicide reaction: the enzyme is irreversibly inactivated. From Homo sapiens (Human).
  11672..11692   +  protein_bind   attB1: mutant version of attB; core recombination site for the Gateway® BP reaction BP Clonase™
  11698..12834   +  CDS            CEP43 (fragment): CEP43_HUMAN - Also known as FGFR1OP, FOP. Experimental evidence at protein level: Swiss-Prot protein existence level 1. Required for anchoring microtubules to the centrosomes (PubMed:16314388, PubMed:28659385). Required for ciliation (PubMed:28625565, PubMed:28659385). From Homo sapiens (Human).
  12839..14      -  protein_bind   attB2 (across the origin): mutant version of attB; recombination site for the Gateway® BP reaction BP Clonase™
