[The description below was written by a language model from this plasmid's Addgene catalogue record and pLannotate feature annotations shown in this document.]
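Description:
pEBTetBl-CLIP-FOP is an episomal, tetracycline-regulated mammalian expression plasmid built on the pEBTetBl backbone. It is propagated in E. coli through a high-copy ColE1/pUC-type origin with ampicillin resistance. In mammalian cells it carries the Epstein-Barr virus oriP origin together with an EBNA1 coding sequence, a pairing that allows the plasmid to replicate and be retained as an extrachromosomal element. Transfected cells are selected with blasticidin through an SV40 promoter-driven blasticidin S deaminase cassette. Short fragments of neighbouring EBV genes and of pBR322 tetracycline-resistance sequences are annotated, apparently as backbone remnants.

The payload is a fusion of the CLIP-tag to a human centrosomal protein. The catalogue fields call the insert "CLIP-FGFR", but the plasmid name and the feature table identify the partner as FOP (FGFR1OP, also called CEP43), which is involved in anchoring microtubules at the centrosome. The CLIP-tag is annotated as an MGMT fragment because it is an engineered derivative of human O6-alkylguanine-DNA alkyltransferase that reacts covalently with benzylcytosine substrates. It sits at the N-terminus, preceded by a His tag; the record also lists a FLAG tag, which the annotation does not pick up. The FOP sequence lies between attB1 and attB2 sites left by Gateway cloning and is followed by a bGH polyadenylation signal. Expression comes from a CMV enhancer/promoter carrying two tet operators. A separate cassette on the same plasmid (RSV promoter, an SV40 promoter fragment, β-globin intron, SV40 poly(A)) expresses TetR, so transcription should be repressed until tetracycline or doxycycline is added.

The associated publication used selective chemical crosslinking to study centrosomal protein complexes. The sequenced and depositor records differ by about 100 nt, mainly within oriP.
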