Addgene plasmid #136845: pEBTetBl-CLIP-FOP
Purpose: Mammalian expression of the centrosomal protein FGFR N-terminally fused to CLIP-tag
Depositing lab: Kai Johnsson. Depositing organization: Swiss Federal Institute of Technology (EPFL). Publication: Selective chemical crosslinking reveals a Cep57-Cep63-Cep152 centrosomal complex. Lukinavicius G, Lavogina D, Orpinell M, Umezawa K, Reymond L, Garin N, Gonczy P, Johnsson K. Curr Biol. 2013 Feb 4;23(3):265-70. doi: 10.1016/j.cub.2012.12.030. Epub 2013 Jan 17. PubMed 23333316.
Backbone
  Vector backbone: pEBTetBl
  Backbone size w/o insert (bp): 10943
  Vector type: Mammalian Expression
  Selectable markers: Blasticidin
Growth in bacteria
  Bacterial resistance: Ampicillin, 100 μg/mL
  Growth temperature: 37°C
  Growth strain: DH5alpha
  Copy number: High Copy
Gene/Insert
  Gene/Insert name: CLIP-FGFR
  Species: H. sapiens (human), Synthetic
  Insert size (bp): 2013
  Promoter: CMV-TetO2
  Tag / fusion protein: FLAG-tag / His-tag (N terminal on insert)
  Cloning method: Gateway Cloning
  Sequencing primers: 5′ CMV_Fwd; 3′ BGH_Rev
Terms and licenses: Academic/Nonprofit Terms; Industry Terms: Not Available to Industry
How to cite: pEBTetBl-CLIP-FOP was a gift from Kai Johnsson (Addgene plasmid # 136845 ; http://n2t.net/addgene:136845 ; RRID:Addgene_136845)
