>Addgene plasmid #136845 | pEBTetBl-CLIP-FOP | depositor partial sequence | sequence record 264121 | Insert
ATGGGCGGTAGGCGTGTACGGTGGGAGGTCTATATAAGCAGAGCTCTCCCTATCAGTGATAGAGATCTCC
CTATCAGTGATAGAGATCGTCGACGAGCTCGTTTAGTGAACCGTCAGATCGCCTGGAGACGCCATCCACG
CTGTTTTGACCTCCATAGAAGACACCGGGACCGATCCAGCCTCCGGACTCTAGCGTTTAAACTTAAGCTT
ACCACCATGGATTATAAAGACGATGATGACAAGCACCACCACCACCACCACGACAAGGATTGTGAAATGA
AACGCACCACACTGGACAGCCCTTTGGGGAAGCTGGAGCTGTCTGGTTGTGAGCAGGGTCTGCACGAAAT
AATTTTTCTGGGCAAGGGGACGTCTGCAGCTGATGCCGTGGAGGTCCCAGCCCCCGCTGCGGTTCTCGGA
GGTCCGGAGCCCCTGATACAGGCTACAGCCTGGCTGAATGCCTATTTCCACCAGCCCGAGGCTATCGAAG
AGTTCCCCGTGCCGGCTCTTCACCATCCCGTTTTCCAGCAAGAGTCGTTCACCAGACAGGTGTTATGGAA
GCTGCTGAAGGTTGTGAAATTCGGAGAAGTGATTTCTGAGTCACACTTAGCAGCCCTGGTAGGCAACCCC
GCAGCCACGGCAGCAGTGAATACGGCACTGGATGGCAATCCTGTCCCTATCCTGATCCCGTGCCACAGAG
TGGTCCAGGGGGATTCGGATGTGGGGCCGTACCTTGGTGGACTGGCCGTGAAGGAATGGCTTCTGGCCCA
TGAAGGCCACCGGTTGGGGAAGCCAGGCTTGGGATTCGAACTGGAGGTGCTGTTCCAGGGCCCCGGTACC
GCCATCACAAGTTTGTACAAAAAAGCAGGCACCATGGCGGCGACGGCGGCCGCAGTGGTGGCCGAGGAGG
ACACGGAGCTGCGGGACCTGCTGGTGCAGACGCTGGAGAACAGCGGGGTCCTGAACCGCATCAAGGCTGA
ACTCCGAGCAGCTGTGTTTTTAGCACTAGAGGAGCAAGAAAAAGTAGAGAACAAAACTCCTTTAGTTAAT
GAGAGCCTGAGAAAGTTTTTAAATACCAAAGACGGTCGTTTAGTGGCTAGTCTTGTTGCAGAATTTCTTC
AGTTTTTTAACCTTGACTTTACTTTGGCTGTTTTTCAACCTGAAACTAGCACACTGCAAGGTCTCGAAGG
TCGAGAGAATTTAGCCCGAGATTTAGGTATAATTGAAGCAGAAGGTACTGTGGGTGGACCCTTATTATTA
GAAGTGATCAGGCGCTGTCAACAGAAAGAAAAAGGGCCAACCACTGGGGAAGGTGCACTTGATCTATCTG
ATGTACATTCTCCACCAAAGTCACCAGAGGGAAAAACAAGTGCACAGACAACACCAAGTAAGAAGGCCAA
TGATGAGGCCAATCAGAGTGATACAAGTGTCTCCTTGTCAGAACCCAAGAGCAAAAGCAGCCTTCACTTA
CTGTCCCATGAAACAAAAATTGGATCTTTTCTAAGCAACAGAACTTTAGATGGCAAAGACAAAGCTGGCC
TTTGTCCAGATGAAGATGATATGGAAGGAGATTCTTTCTTTGATGATCCCATTCCTAAGCCAGAGAAAAC
TTACGGTTTGAGGAATGAACCTAGGAAGCAAGCAGGAAGTCTGGCCTCGCTCTCGGATGCACCCCCCTTA
AAAAGTGGACTCAGCTCCCTGGCGGGAGCCCCTTCTTTAAAAGACTCTGAGAGTAAAAGGGGAAATACAG
TTTTGAAAGATCTGAAATTGATCAGTGATAAAATTGGATCACTTGGATTAGGAACTGGAGAAGATGATGA
CTATGTTGATGATTTTAATAGTACCAGCCATCGCTCAGAGAAAAGTGAGATAAGTATTGGTGAAGAGATA
GAAGAAGACCTTTCTGTGGAAATAGATGACATCAATACCAGTGATAAGCTTGATGACCTCACACAAGATC
TGACTGTATCCCAGCTCAGTGATGTTGCGGATTATCTGGAAGATGTTGCATAG
